>Addgene plasmid #77771 | IKBKE gRNA (BRDN0001148875) | addgene full sequence | sequence record 188386 | Addgene Assembled Sequence
CCCGGGTGCAAAGATGGATAAAGTTTTAAACAGAGAGGAATCTTTGCAGCTAATGGACCTTCTAGGTCTT
GAAAGGAGTGGGAATTGGCTCCGGTGCCCGTCAGTGGGCAGAGCGCACATCGCCCACAGTCCCCGAGAAG
TTGGGGGGAGGGGTCGGCAATTGATCCGGTGCCTAGAGAAGGTGGCGCGGGGTAAACTGGGAAAGTGATG
TCGTGTACTGGCTCCGCCTTTTTCCCGAGGGTGGGGGAGAACCGTATATAAGTGCAGTAGTCGCCGTGAA
CGTTCTTTTTCGCAACGGGTTTGCCGCCAGAACACAGGTAAGTGCCGTGTGTGGTTCCCGCGGGCCTGGC
CTCTTTACGGGTTATGGCCCTTGCGTGCCTTGAATTACTTCCACCTGGCTGCAGTACGTGATTCTTGATC
CCGAGCTTCGGGTTGGAAGTGGGTGGGAGAGTTCGAGGCCTTGCGCTTAAGGAGCCCCTTCGCCTCGTGC
TTGAGTTGAGGCCTGGCCTGGGCGCTGGGGCCGCCGCGTGCGAATCTGGTGGCACCTTCGCGCCTGTCTC
GCTGCTTTCGATAAGTCTCTAGCCATTTAAAATTTTTGATGACCTGCTGCGACGCTTTTTTTCTGGCAAG
ATAGTCTTGTAAATGCGGGCCAAGATCTGCACACTGGTATTTCGGTTTTTGGGGCCGCGGGCGGCGACGG
GGCCCGTGCGTCCCAGCGCACATGTTCGGCGAGGCGGGGCCTGCGAGCGCGGCCACCGAGAATCGGACGG
GGGTAGTCTCAAGCTGGCCGGCCTGCTCTGGTGCCTGGCCTCGCGCCGCCGTGTATCGCCCCGCCCTGGG
CGGCAAGGCTGGCCCGGTCGGCACCAGTTGCGTGAGCGGAAAGATGGCCGCTTCCCGGCCCTGCTGCAGG
GAGCTCAAAATGGAGGACGCGGCGCTCGGGAGAGCGGGCGGGTGAGTCACCCACACAAAGGAAAAGGGCC
TTTCCGTCCTCAGCCGTCGCTTCATGTGACTCCACGGAGTACCGGGCGCCGTCCAGGCACCTCGATTAGT
TCTCGAGCTTTTGGAGTACGTCGTCTTTAGGTTGGGGGGAGGGGTTTTATGCGATGGAGTTTCCCCACAC
TGAGTGGGTGGAGACTGAAGTTAGGCCAGCTTGGCACTTGATGTAATTCTCCTTGGAATTTGCCCTTTTT
GAGTTTGGATCTTGGTTCATTCTCAAGCCTCAGACAGTGGTTCAAAGTTTTTTTCTTCCATTTCAGGTGT
CGTGACGTACGGCCACCATGACCGAGTACAAGCCCACGGTGCGCCTCGCCACCCGCGACGACGTCCCCAG
GGCCGTACGCACCCTCGCCGCCGCGTTCGCCGACTACCCCGCCACGCGCCACACCGTCGATCCGGACCGC
CACATCGAGCGGGTCACCGAGCTGCAAGAACTCTTCCTCACGCGCGTCGGGCTCGACATCGGCAAGGTGT
GGGTCGCGGACGACGGCGCCGCCGTGGCGGTCTGGACCACGCCGGAGAGCGTCGAAGCGGGGGCGGTGTT
CGCCGAGATCGGCCCGCGCATGGCCGAGTTGAGCGGTTCCCGGCTGGCCGCGCAGCAACAGATGGAAGGC
CTCCTGGCGCCGCACCGGCCCAAGGAGCCCGCGTGGTTCCTGGCCACCGTCGGAGTCTCGCCCGACCACC
AGGGCAAGGGTCTGGGCAGCGCCGTCGTGCTCCCCGGAGTGGAGGCGGCCGAGCGCGCCGGGGTGCCCGC
CTTCCTGGAGACCTCCGCGCCCCGCAACCTCCCCTTCTACGAGCGGCTCGGCTTCACCGTCACCGCCGAC
GTCGAGGTGCCCGAAGGACCGCGCACCTGGTGCATGACCCGCAAGCCCGGTGCCTGAACGCGTTAAGTCG
ACAATCAACCTCTGGATTACAAAATTTGTGAAAGATTGACTGGTATTCTTAACTATGTTGCTCCTTTTAC
GCTATGTGGATACGCTGCTTTAATGCCTTTGTATCATGCTATTGCTTCCCGTATGGCTTTCATTTTCTCC
TCCTTGTATAAATCCTGGTTGCTGTCTCTTTATGAGGAGTTGTGGCCCGTTGTCAGGCAACGTGGCGTGG
TGTGCACTGTGTTTGCTGACGCAACCCCCACTGGTTGGGGCATTGCCACCACCTGTCAGCTCCTTTCCGG
GACTTTCGCTTTCCCCCTCCCTATTGCCACGGCGGAACTCATCGCCGCCTGCCTTGCCCGCTGCTGGACA
GGGGCTCGGCTGTTGGGCACTGACAATTCCGTGGTGTTGTCGGGGAAATCATCGTCCTTTCCTTGGCTGC
TCGCCTGTGTTGCCACCTGGATTCTGCGCGGGACGTCCTTCTGCTACGTCCCTTCGGCCCTCAATCCAGC
GGACCTTCCTTCCCGCGGCCTGCTGCCGGCTCTGCGGCCTCTTCCGCGTCTTCGCCTTCGCCCTCAGACG
AGTCGGATCTCCCTTTGGGCCGCCTCCCCGCGTCGACTTTAAGACCAATGACTTACAAGGCAGCTGTAGA
TCTTAGCCACTTTTTAAAAGAAAAGGGGGGACTGGAAGGGCTAATTCACTCCCAACGAAGACAAGATCTG
CTTTTTGCTTGTACTGGGTCTCTCTGGTTAGACCAGATCTGAGCCTGGGAGCTCTCTGGCTAACTAGGGA
ACCCACTGCTTAAGCCTCAATAAAGCTTGCCTTGAGTGCTTCAAGTAGTGTGTGCCCGTCTGTTGTGTGA
CTCTGGTAACTAGAGATCCCTCAGACCCTTTTAGTCAGTGTGGAAAATCTCTAGCAGTACGTATAGTAGT
TCATGTCATCTTATTATTCAGTATTTATAACTTGCAAAGAAATGAATATCAGAGAGTGAGAGGAACTTGT
TTATTGCAGCTTATAATGGTTACAAATAAAGCAATAGCATCACAAATTTCACAAATAAAGCATTTTTTTC
ACTGCATTCTAGTTGTGGTTTGTCCAAACTCATCAATGTATCTTATCATGTCTGGCTCTAGCTATCCCGC
CCCTAACTCCGCCCATCCCGCCCCTAACTCCGCCCAGTTCCGCCCATTCTCCGCCCCATGGCTGACTAAT
TTTTTTTATTTATGCAGAGGCCGAGGCCGCCTCGGCCTCTGAGCTATTCCAGAAGTAGTGAGGAGGCTTT
TTTGGAGGCCTAGGGACGTACCCAATTCGCCCTATAGTGAGTCGTATTACGCGCGCTCACTGGCCGTCGT
TTTACAACGTCGTGACTGGGAAAACCCTGGCGTTACCCAACTTAATCGCCTTGCAGCACATCCCCCTTTC
GCCAGCTGGCGTAATAGCGAAGAGGCCCGCACCGATCGCCCTTCCCAACAGTTGCGCAGCCTGAATGGCG
AATGGG
[124 nt withheld, positions 3367-3490]
C
[91 nt withheld, positions 3492-3582]
A
[49 nt withheld, positions 3584-3632]
CCTTTGACGTTGGAGTCCACGTTCTTT
[37 nt withheld, positions 3660-3696]
ACCCTATCTCGGTCTATTCTTTTGATTTATAAGGGATTTTGCCGATTTCGGCCTATTGGTTAAAAAATGA
GCTGATTTAACAAAAATTTAACGCGAATTTTAACAAAATATTAACGCTTACAATTTAGGTGGCACTTTTC
GGGGAAATGTGCGCGGAACCCCTATTTGTTTATTTTTCTAAATACATTCAAATATGTATCCGCTCATGAG
ACAATAACCCTGATAAATGCTTCAATAATATTGAAAAAGGAAGAGTATGAGTATTCAACATTTCCGTGTC
GCCCTTATTCCCTTTTTTGCGGCATTTTGCCTTCCTGTTTTTGCTCACCCAGAAACGCTGGTGAAAGTAA
AAGATGCTGAAGATCAGTTGGGTGCACGAGTGGGTTACATCGAACTGGATCTCAACAGCGGTAAGATCCT
TGAGAGTTTTCGCCCCGAAGAACGTTTTCCAATGATGAGCACTTTTAAAGTTCTGCTATGTGGCGCGGTA
TTATCCCGTATTGACGCCGGGCAAGAGCAACTCGGTCGCCGCATACACTATTCTCAGAATGACTTGGTTG
AGTACTCACCAGTCACAGAAAAGCATCTTACGGATGGCATGACAGTAAGAGAATTATGCAGTGCTGCCAT
AACCATGAGTGATAACACTGCGGCCAACTTACTTCTGACAACGATCGGAGGACCGAAGGAGCTAACCGCT
TTTTTGCACAACATGGGGGATCATGTAACTCGCCTTGATCGTTGGGAACCGGAGCTGAATGAAGCCATAC
CAAACGACGAGCGTGACACCACGATGCCTGTAGCAATGGCAACAACGTTGCGCAAACTATTAACTGGCGA
ACTACTTACTCTAGCTTCCCGGCAACAATTAATAGACTGGATGGAGGCGGATAAAGTTGCAGGACCACTT
CTGCGCTCGGCCCTTCCGGCTGGCTGGTTTATTGCTGATAAATCTGGAGCCGGTGAGCGTGGGTCTCGCG
GTATCATTGCAGCACTGGGGCCAGATGGTAAGCCCTCCCGTATCGTAGTTATCTACACGACGGGGAGTCA
GGCAACTATGGATGAACGAAATAGACAGATCGCTGAGATAGGTGCCTCACTGATTAAGCATTGGTAACTG
TCAGACCAAGTTTACTCATATATACTTTAGATTGATTTAAAACTTCATTTTTAATTTAAAAGGATCTAGG
TGAAGATCCTTTTTGATAATCTCATGACCAAAATCCCTTAACGTGAGTTTTCGTTCCACTGAGCGTCAGA
CCCCGTAGAAAAGATCAAAGGATCTTCTTGAGATCCTTTTTTTCTGCGCGTAATCTGCTGCTTGCAAACA
AAAAAACCACCGCTACCAGCGGTGGTTTGTTTGCCGGATCAAGAGCTACCAACTCTTTTTCCGAAGGTAA
CTGGCTTCAGCAGAGCGCAGATACCAAATACTGTTCTTCTAGTGTAGCCGTAGTTAGGCCACCACTTCAA
GAACTCTGTAGCACCGCCTACATACCTCGCTCTGCTAATCCTGTTACCAGTGGCTGCTGCCAGTGGCGAT
AAGTCGTGTCTTACCGGGTTGGACTCAAGACGATAGTTACCGGATAAGGCGCAGCGGTCGGGCTGAACGG
GGGGTTCGTGCACACAGCCCAGCTTGGAGCGAACGACCTACACCGAACTGAGATACCTACAGCGTGAGCT
ATGAGAAAGCGCCACGCTTCCCGAAGGGAGAAAGGCGGACAGGTATCCGGTAAGCGGCAGGGTCGGAACA
GGAGAGCGCACGAGGGAGCTTCCAGGGGGAAACGCCTGGTATCTTTATAGTCCTGTCGGGTTTCGCCACC
TCTGACTTGAGCGTCGATTTTTGTGATGCTCGTCAGGGGGGCGGAGCCTATGGAAAAACGCCAGCAACGC
GGCCTTTTTACGGTTCCTGGCCTTTTGCTGGCCTTTTGCTCACATGTTCTTTCCTGCGTTATCCCCTGAT
TCTGTGGATAACCGTATTACCGCCTTTGAGTGAGCTGATACCGCTCGCCGCAGCCGAACGACCGAGCGCA
GCGAGTCAGTGAGCGAGGAAGCGGAAGAGCGCCCAATACGCAAACCGCCTCTCCCCGCGCGTTGGCCGAT
TCATTAATGCAGCTGGCACGACAGGTTTCCCGACTGGAAAGCGGGCAGTGAGCGCAACGCAATTAATGTG
AGTTAGCTCACTCATTAGGCACCCCAGGCTTTACACTTTATGCTTCCGGCTCGTATGTTGTGTGGAATTG
TGAGCGGATAACAATTTCACACAGGAAACAGCTATGACCATGATTACGCCAAGCGCGCAATTAACCCTCA
CTAAAGGGAACAAAAGCTGGAGCTGCAAGCTTAATGTAGTCTTATGCAATACTCTTGTAGTCTTGCAACA
TGGTAACGATGAGTTAGCAACATGCCTTACAAGGAGAGAAAAAGCACCGTGCATGCCGATTGGTGGAAGT
AAGGTGGTACGATCGTGCCTTATTAGGAAGGCAACAGACGGGTCTGACATGGATTGGACGAACCACTGAA
TTGCCGCATTGCAGAGATATTGTATTTAAGTGCCTAGCTCGATACATAAACGGGTCTCTCTGGTTAGACC
AGATCTGAGCCTGGGAGCTCTCTGGCTAACTAGGGAACCCACTGCTTAAGCCTCAATAAAGCTTGCCTTG
AGTGCTTCAAGTAGTGTGTGCCCGTCTGTTGTGTGACTCTGGTAACTAGAGATCCCTCAGACCCTTTTAG
TCAGTGTGGAAAATCTCTAGCAGTGGCGCCCGAACAGGGACTTGAAAGCGAAAGGGAAACCAGAGGAGCT
CTCTCGACGCAGGACTCGGCTTGCTGAAGCGCGCACGGCAAGAGGCGAGGGGCGGCGACTGGTGAGTACG
CCAAAAATTTTGACTAGCGGAGGCTAGAAGGAGAGAGATGGGTGCGAGAGCGTCAGTATTAAGCGGGGGA
GAATTAGATCGCGATGGGAAAAAATTCGGTTAAGGCCAGGGGGAAAGAAAAAATATAAATTAAAACATAT
AGTATGGGCAAGCAGGGAGCTAGAACGATTCGCAGTTAATCCTGGCCTGTTAGAAACATCAGAAGGCTGT
AGACAAATACTGGGACAGCTACAACCATCCCTTCAGACAGGATCAGAAGAACTTAGATCATTATATAATA
CAGTAGCAACCCTCTATTGTGTGCATCAAAGGATAGAGATAAAAGACACCAAGGAAGCTTTAGACAAGAT
AGAGGAAGAGCAAAACAAAAGTAAGACCACCGCACAGCAAGCGGCCGCTGATCTTCAGACCTGGAGGAGG
AGATATGAGGGACAATTGGAGAAGTGAATTATATAAATATAAAGTAGTAAAAATTGAACCATTAGGAGTA
GCACCCACCAAGGCAAAGAGAAGAGTGGTGCAGAGAGAAAAAAGAGCAGTGGGAATAGGAGCTTTGTTCC
TTGGGTTCTTGGGAGCAGCAGGAAGCACTATGGGCGCAGCGTCAATGACGCTGACGGTACAGGCCAGACA
ATTATTGTCTGGTATAGTGCAGCAGCAGAACAATTTGCTGAGGGCTATTGAGGCGCAACAGCATCTGTTG
CAACTCACAGTCTGGGGCATCAAGCAGCTCCAGGCAAGAATCCTGGCTGTGGAAAGATACCTAAAGGATC
AACAGCTCCTGGGGATTTGGGGTTGCTCTGGAAAACTCATTTGCACCACTGCTGTGCCTTGGAATGCTAG
TTGGAGTAATAAATCTCTGGAACAGATTTGGAATCACACGACCTGGATGGAGTGGGACAGAGAAATTAAC
AATTACACAAGCTTAATACACTCCTTAATTGAAGAATCGCAAAACCAGCAAGAAAAGAATGAACAAGAAT
TATTGGAATTAGATAAATGGGCAAGTTTGTGGAATTGGTTTAACATAACAAATTGGCTGTGGTATATAAA
ATTATTCATAATGATAGTAGGAGGCTTGGTAGGTTTAAGAATAGTTTTTGCTGTACTTTCTATAGTGAAT
AGAGTTAGGCAGGGATATTCACCATTATCGTTTCAGACCCACCTCCCAACCCCGAGGGGACCCAGAGAGG
GCCTATTTCCCATGATTCCTTCATATTTGCATATACGATACAAGGCTGTTAGAGAGATAATTAGAATTAA
TTTGACTGTAAACACAAAGATATTAGTACAAAATACGTGACGTAGAAAGTAATAATTTCTTGGGTAGTTT
GCAGTTTTAAAATTATGTTTTAAAATGGACTATCATATGCTTACCGTAACTTGAAAGTATTTCGATTTCT
TGGCTTTATATATCTTGTGGAAAGGACGAAACACCGTGCATCGCGACATCAAGCCGGTTTTAGAGCTAGA
AATAGCAAGTTAAAATAAGGCTAGTCCGTTATCAACTTGAAAAAGTGGCACCGAGTCGGTGCTTTTTTAA
GCTTGGCGTAACTAGATCTTGAGACAAATGGCAGTATTCATCCACAATTTTAAAAGAAAAGGGGGGATTG
GGGGGTACAGTGCAGGGGAAAGAATAGTAGACATAATAGCAACAGACATACAAACTAAAGAATTACAAAA
ACAAATTACAAAAATTCAAAATTTTCGGGTTTATTACAGGGACAGCAGAGATCCACTTTGGCGCCGGCTC
GAGGGGG
Features (pLannotate 1.2.2; 29 found; start..end, strand, type, name):
     14..80      +  CDS            small t antigen (fragment): SV40 (simian virus 40) small t antigen
    106..317     +  promoter       EF-1α core promoter: core promoter for human elongation factor EF-1α
    318..1256    +  intron         EF-1α intron A: intron upstream of the start codon of human EF-1α
   1278..1877    +  CDS            PuroR (fragment): puromycin N-acetyltransferase; pac from Streptomyces; confers resistance to puromycin
   1893..2481    +  misc_feature   WPRE: woodchuck hepatitis virus posttranscriptional regulatory element
   2532..2551    +  misc_feature   cPPT/CTS (fragment): central polypurine tract and central termination sequence of HIV-1
   2553..2786    +  LTR            3' LTR (ΔU3): self-inactivating 3' long terminal repeat (LTR) from HIV-1
   2864..2985    +  polyA_signal   SV40 poly(A) signal: SV40 polyadenylation signal
   3025..3160    +  rep_origin     SV40 ori: SV40 origin of replication
   3181..3199    -  promoter       T7 promoter: promoter for bacteriophage T7 RNA polymerase
   3207..3362    +  CDS            lacZα (fragment): LacZα fragment of β-galactosidase; lacZ fragment
   3367..3795    +  rep_origin     f1 ori (sequence partly withheld): f1 bacteriophage origin of replication; arrow indicates direction of (+) strand synthesis
   3848..3952    +  promoter       AmpR promoter: bla
   3953..4813    +  CDS            AmpR: β-lactamase; bla; confers resistance to ampicillin, carbenicillin, and related antibiotics
   4984..5572    +  rep_origin     ori: high-copy-number ColE1/pMB1/pBR322/pUC origin of replication
   5755..5847    +  CDS            lacI (fragment): lac repressor; lacI; The lac repressor binds to the lac operator to inhibit transcription in E. coli. This inhibition can be relieved by adding lactose or isopropyl-β-D-thiogalactopyranoside (IPTG).
   5860..5881    +  protein_bind   CAP binding site: CAP binding activates transcription in the presence of cAMP. E. coli catabolite activator protein
   5896..5926    +  promoter       lac promoter: promoter for the E. coli lac operon
   5934..5950    +  protein_bind   lac operator: The lac repressor binds to the lac operator to inhibit transcription in E. coli. This inhibition can be relieved by adding lactose or isopropyl-β-D-thiogalactopyranoside (IPTG). lac repressor encoded by lacI
   5995..6013    +  promoter       T3 promoter: promoter for bacteriophage T3 RNA polymerase
   6041..6267    +  promoter       RSV promoter: Rous sarcoma virus enhancer/promoter
   6268..6448    +  LTR            5' LTR (truncated): truncated 5' long terminal repeat (LTR) from HIV-1
   6495..6620    +  misc_feature   HIV-1 Ψ: packaging signal of human immunodeficiency virus type 1
   6604..6967    +  CDS            HIV-1 gag (fragment): gag protein from human immunodeficiency virus 1; gag
   7113..7346    +  misc_feature   RRE: The Rev response element (RRE) of HIV-1 allows for Rev-dependent mRNA export from the nucleus to the cytoplasm.
   7723..7749    +  CDS            Rev (fragment): human immunodeficiency virus 1 (HIV-1) Rev protein; rev; enhances nuclear export of unspliced and incompletely spliced viral mRNAs
   7753..7993    +  promoter       U6 promoter: RNA polymerase III promoter for human U6 snRNA
   8023..8098    +  misc_RNA       gRNA scaffold: guide RNA scaffold for the Streptococcus pyogenes CRISPR/Cas9 system
   8154..8271    +  misc_feature   cPPT/CTS: central polypurine tract and central termination sequence of HIV-1
