[The description below was written by a language model from this plasmid's Addgene catalogue record and pLannotate feature annotations shown in this document.]
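Description:
IKBKE gRNA (BRDN0001148875) is a third-generation lentiviral CRISPR guide plasmid built on the lentiGuide-Puro backbone and designed to target human IKBKE (also known as IKK-ε or IKK-i). It is an 8.3 kb plasmid that is propagated in E. coli from a high-copy ColE1/pUC-type origin under ampicillin selection (AmpR, β-lactamase). The backbone also carries an f1 origin, an SV40 origin and poly(A) signal, and residual lac and T7/T3 promoter elements.

The viral transfer cassette starts with an RSV promoter fused to a truncated HIV-1 5' LTR, which makes genomic RNA production in packaging cells Tat-independent. This is followed by the Ψ packaging signal with a partial gag sequence, and by the Rev response element for Rev-dependent nuclear export. The cassette ends in a ΔU3 self-inactivating 3' LTR. Between the LTRs, a human U6 RNA polymerase III promoter drives the IKBKE-specific 20-nt spacer joined to the Streptococcus pyogenes Cas9 guide RNA scaffold. A cPPT/CTS element, which aids nuclear import of the proviral DNA, lies downstream of the guide. An EF-1α promoter with its intron A then expresses puromycin N-acetyltransferase, so transduced mammalian cells can be selected with puromycin. A WPRE follows to enhance transcript expression.

The plasmid does not encode Cas9, so it has to be used alongside a separate Cas9 vector such as lentiCas9-Blast, or in cells that already express Cas9. According to the depositor, the guide was designed against three IKBKE reference transcripts and belongs to a human kinome gRNA collection. It is suited to knockout of IKBKE.
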