Addgene plasmid #77771: IKBKE gRNA (BRDN0001148875)
Purpose: 3rd generation lentiviral gRNA plasmid targeting human IKBKE
Depositing lab: John Doench & David Root. Depositing organization: Broad Institute. Publication: Optimized sgRNA design to maximize activity and minimize off-target effects of CRISPR-Cas9. Doench JG, Fusi N, Sullender M, Hegde M, Vaimberg EW, Donovan KF, Smith I, Tothova Z, Wilen C, Orchard R, Virgin HW, Listgarten J, Root DE. Nat Biotechnol. 2016 Jan 18. doi: 10.1038/nbt.3437. PubMed 26780180.
Backbone
  Vector backbone: lentiGuide-Puro
  Backbone manufacturer: Zhang Lab (Addgene plasmid # 52963)
  Vector type: Mammalian Expression, Lentiviral, CRISPR
  Selectable markers: Puromycin
Growth in bacteria
  Bacterial resistance: Ampicillin, 100 μg/mL
  Growth temperature: 37°C
  Growth strain: DH5alpha
  Copy number: High Copy
Gene/Insert
  Gene/Insert name: IKBKE (alt names: IKBKE; NM_001193321.1)
  gRNA/shRNA sequence: TGCATCGCGACATCAAGCCG
  Species: H. sapiens (human)
  Entrez Gene: IKBKE (a.k.a. IKK-E, IKK-i, IKKE, IKKI)
  Promoter: hU6
  Cloning method: Unknown
  Sequencing primers: 5′ U6-F; 3′ pS2-R
Terms and licenses: Academic/Nonprofit Terms; Industry Terms: Not Available to Industry
Depositor comments: The gRNA was designed to target the following Genbank reference sequence(s): NM_001193321.1,NM_001193322.1,NM_014002.3. Note that this plasmid does NOT contain Cas9. It should be used in conjunction with lentiCas9-Blast (Addgene #52962) or otherwise with cell lines already expressing Cas9. Browse the full kinome gRNA library at http://www.addgene.org/pooled-library/broadgpp-human-kinome/ or visit http://www.broadinstitute.org/rnai/public/ for detailed protocols and information.
How to cite: IKBKE gRNA (BRDN0001148875) was a gift from John Doench & David Root (Addgene plasmid # 77771 ; http://n2t.net/addgene:77771 ; RRID:Addgene_77771)
