>Addgene plasmid #77771 | IKBKE gRNA (BRDN0001148875) | depositor partial sequence | sequence record 145231 | Target Sequence
TGCATCGCGACATCAAGCCG
