>Addgene plasmid #77771 | IKBKE gRNA (BRDN0001148875) | addgene partial sequence | sequence record 188385 | hU6-F
GACGGTAGAAAGTAATAATTTCTTGGGTAGTTTGCAGTTTTAAAATTATGTTTTAAAATGGACTATCATA
TGCTTACCGTAACTTGAAAGTATTTCGATTTCTTGGCTTTATATATCTTGTGGAAAGGACGAAACACCGT
GCATCGCGACATCAAGCCGGTTTTAGAGCTAGAAATAGCAAGTTAAAATAAGGCTAGTCCGTTATCNACT
TGAAAAAGTGGCACCGAGTCNGTGCTTTTTTAAGCTTGGCGTAACTAGATCTTGAGACNAATGGCAGTAT
TCNTCCNCNATTTTAAAAGAAAAGGGGGGATTGGGGGGTACNGTGCAGGGGAAAGAATAGTAGACNTAAT
AGCNACNGACATACNAACTAAAGAATTACNAAAACNAATTACNAAAATTCNAAATTTTCGGGTTTATTAC
AGGGACAGCAGAGATCCACTTTGGCGCCGGCTCGAGGGGGCCCGGGTGCAAAGATGGATAAAGTTTTAAA
CAGAGAGGAATCTTTGCAGCTAATGGACCTTCTAGGTCTTGAAAGGAGTGGGAATTGGCTCCNGTGCCCG
TCAGTGGGCA
